>Addgene plasmid #102631 | pJL1-dTomato | addgene full sequence | sequence record 199469 | Addgene NGS Result
CCCATGGTCTTCTTCTGCATTACGGGGCCGTCGGGGGGGAAGTTGGTGCCGCGCATCTTCACCTTGTAGA
TCAGCGTGCCGTCCTGCAGGGAGGAGTCCTGGGTCACGGTCACCAGACCGCCGTCCTCGAAGTTCATCAC
GCGCTCCCACTTGAAGCCCTCGGGGAAGGACAGCTTCTTGTAATCGGGGATGTCGGCGGGGTGCTTCACG
TACGCCTTGGAGCCGTACATGAACTGGGGGGACAGGATGTCCCAGGCGAAGGGCAGGGGGCCGCCCTTGG
TCACCTTCAGCTTGGCGGTCTGGGTGCCCTCGTAGGGGCGGCCCTCGCCCTCGCCCTCGATCTCGAACTC
GTGGCCGTTCATGGAGCCCTCCATGCGCACCTTGAAGCGCATGAACTCTTTGATGACCTCCTCGCCCTTG
CTCACCATATGTATATCTCCTTCTTAAAGTTAAACAAAATTATTTCTAGAGGGAAACCGTTGTGGTCTCC
CTATAGTGAGTCGTATTAATTTCGCGGGATCGCGTTGCTGGCGTTTTTCCATAGGCTCCGCCCCCCTGAC
GAGCATCACAAAAATCGACGCTCAAGTCAGAGGTGGCGAAACCCGACAGGACTATAAAGATACCAGGCGT
TTCCCCCTGGAAGCTCCCTCGTGCGCTCTCCTGTTCCGACCCTGCCGCTTACCGGATACCTGTCCGCCTT
TCTCCCTTCGGGAAGCGTGGCGCTTTCTCATAGCTCACGCTGTAGGTATCTCAGTTCGGTGTAGGTCGTT
CGCTCCAAGCTGGGCTGTGTGCACGAACCCCCCGTTCAGCCCGACCGCTGCGCCTTATCCGGTAACTATC
GTCTTGAGTCCAACCCGGTAAGACACGACTTATCGCCACTGGCAGCAGCCACTGGTAACAGGATTAGCAG
AGCGAGGTATGTAGGCGGTGCTACAGAGTTCTTGAAGTGGTGGCCTAACTACGGCTACACTAGAAGAACA
GTATTTGGTATCTGCGCTCTGCTGAAGCCAGTTACCTTCGGAAAAAGAGTTGGTAGCTCTTGATCCGGCA
AACAAACCACCGCTGGTAGCGGTGGTTTTTTTGTTTGCAAGCAGCAGATTACGCGCAGAAAAAAAGGATC
TCAAGAAGATCCTTTGATCTCACGTTGTGTCTCAAAATCTCTGATGTTACATTGCACAAGATAAAAATAT
ATCATCATGAACAATAAAACTGTCTGCTTACATAAACAGTAATACAAGGGGTGTTATGAGCCATATTCAA
CGGGAAACGTCTTGCTCGAAGCCGCGATTAAATTCCAACATGGATGCTGATTTATATGGGTATAAATGGG
CTCGCGATAATGTCGGGCAATCAGGTGCGACAATCTATCGATTGTATGGGAAGCCCGATGCGCCAGAGTT
GTTTCTGAAACATGGCAAAGGTAGCGTTGCCAATGATGTTACAGATGAGATGGTCAGACTAAACTGGCTG
ACGGAATTTATGCCTCTTCCGACCATCAAGCATTTTATCCGTACTCCTGATGATGCATGGTTACTCACCA
CTGCGATCCCCGGGAAAACAGCATTCCAGGTATTAGAAGAATATCCTGATTCAGGTGAAAATATTGTTGA
TGCGCTGGCAGTGTTCCTGCGCCGGTTGCATTCGATTCCTGTTTGTAATTGTCCTTTTAACAGCGATCGC
GTATTTCGTCTCGCTCAGGCGCAATCACGAATGAATAACGGTTTGGTTGATGCGAGTGATTTTGATGACG
AGCGTAATGGCTGGCCTGTTGAACAAGTCTGGAAAGAAATGCATAAGCTTTTGCCATTCTCACCGGATTC
AGTCGTCACTCATGGTGATTTCTCACTTGATAACCTTATTTTTGACGAGGGGAAATTAATAGGTTGTATT
GATGTTGGACGAGTCGGAATCGCAGACCGATACCAGGATCTTGCCATCCTATGGAACTGCCTCGGTGAGT
TTTCTCCTTCATTACAGAAACGGCTTTTTCAAAAATATGGTATTGATAATCCTGATATGAATAAATTGCA
GTTTCATTTGATGCTCGATGAGTTTTTCTAATCAGAATTGGCTTTCAGCAAAAAACCCCTCAAGACCCGT
TTAGAGGCCCCAAGGGGTTATGCTAGTTATTGCTCAGCGGTGGCAGCAGCCAACTCAGCTTCCTTTCGGG
CTTTGTTAGCAGCCGGTCGACTTACTTGTACAGCTCGTCCATGCCGTACAGGAACAGGTGGTGGCGGCCC
TCGGAGCGCTCGTACTGTTCCACGATGGTGTAGTCCTCGTTGTGGGAGGTGATGTCCAGCTTGGTGTCCA
CGTAGTAGTAGCCGGGCAGTTGCACGGGCTTCTTGGCCATGTAGATGGTCTTGAACTCCACCAGGTAGTG
GCCGCCGTCCTTCAGCTTCAGGGCCTGGTGGATCTCGCCCTTCAGCACGCCGTCGCGGGGGTACAGGCGC
TCGGTGGAGGCCTCCCAG
Features (pLannotate 1.2.2; 7 found; start..end, strand, type, name):
    436..458     -  RBS            RBS: efficient ribosome binding site from bacteriophage T7 gene 10 (Olins and Rangwala, 1989)
    490..508     -  promoter       T7 promoter: promoter for bacteriophage T7 RNA polymerase
    536..1124    -  rep_origin     ori: high-copy-number ColE1/pMB1/pBR322/pUC origin of replication
   1246..2061    +  CDS            KanR: aminoglycoside phosphotransferase; aph(3')-Ia; confers resistance to kanamycin in bacteria or G418 (Geneticin®) in eukaryotes
   2079..2126    -  terminator     T7 terminator: transcription terminator for bacteriophage T7 RNA polymerase
   2134..2183    -  CDS            SET1 (fragment): solubility-enhancement tag derived from T7 phage gene 10B
   2195..428     -  CDS            dTomato (across the origin): dTomato is a basic (constitutively fluorescent) orange fluorescent protein published in 2004, derived from Discosoma sp.. It is reported to be a somewhat slowly-maturing dimer with low acid sensitivity.
