[The description below was written by a language model from this plasmid's Addgene catalogue record and pLannotate feature annotations shown in this document.]
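Description:
pJL1-dTomato is a small (about 2.5 kb) bacterial expression plasmid built on the minimal pJL1 backbone and intended for in vitro, cell-free expression of a red-orange fluorescent protein from a T7 promoter. It is propagated in E. coli as a high-copy plasmid through a ColE1/pUC-type origin of replication and is selected with kanamycin via an aminoglycoside phosphotransferase (aph(3')-Ia) gene. Apart from the expression cassette, the backbone carries nothing else, which suits its role as a template for coupled transcription–translation reactions.

The expression cassette consists of the bacteriophage T7 promoter, the efficient ribosome binding site from T7 gene 10, the fluorescent protein coding sequence cloned between NdeI and SalI sites, and a T7 terminator. Transcription therefore depends on T7 RNA polymerase being supplied in the reaction or by the host. The catalogue lists the insert as tdTomato, but the plasmid name, the roughly 0.7 kb insert size and the sequence annotation all point to the single-copy dTomato, a constitutively fluorescent, dimeric Discosoma-derived protein, rather than the tandem-dimer version, which would be about twice as long. The annotation also flags a short fragment resembling a T7 gene 10B-derived solubility tag between the coding sequence and the terminator; the record does not say whether this is a functional element, and it may simply be residual vector sequence.

The plasmid was deposited as part of a fluorescent synthetic biology education kit, where cell-free production of visibly coloured proteins serves as a teaching readout. It can equally serve as a reporter template for cell-free protein synthesis systems.
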