Addgene plasmid #102631: pJL1-dTomato
Purpose: In vitro expression of tdTomato from the T7 promoter
Depositing lab: Michael Jewett. Depositing organization: Northwestern University. Publication: BioBits Bright: A fluorescent synthetic biology education kit. Stark JC, Huang A, Nguyen PQ, Dubner RS, Hsu KJ, Ferrante TC, Anderson M, Kanapskyte A, Mucha Q, Packett JS, Patel P, Patel R, Qaq D, Zondor T, Burke J, Martinez T, Miller-Berry A, Puppala A, Reichert K, Schmid M, Brand L, Hill LR, Chellaswamy JF, Faheem N, Fetherling S, Gong E, Gonzalzles EM, Granito T, Koritsaris J, Nguyen B, Ottman S, Palffy C, Patel A, Skweres S, Slaton A, Woods T, Donghia N, Pardee K, Collins JJ, Jewett MC. Sci Adv. 2018 Aug 1;4(8):eaat5107. doi: 10.1126/sciadv.aat5107. eCollection 2018 Aug. PubMed 30083609.
Backbone
  Vector backbone: pJL1
  Backbone size w/o insert (bp): 1759
  Total vector size (bp): 2476
  Vector type: Bacterial Expression
Growth in bacteria
  Bacterial resistance: Kanamycin, 50 μg/mL
  Growth temperature: 37°C
  Growth strain: DH5alpha
  Copy number: High Copy
Gene/Insert
  Gene/Insert name: tdTomato
  Insert size (bp): 713
  Promoter: T7
  Cloning method: Restriction Enzyme; 5′ cloning site NdeI (not destroyed); 3′ cloning site SalI (not destroyed)
  Sequencing primers: 5′ TAATACGACTCACTATAGGG; 3′ TAGTTATTGCTCAGCGGTGG
Resource information
  A portion of this plasmid was derived from a plasmid made by: tdTomato insert is from Addgene #54856
Terms and licenses: Academic/Nonprofit Terms; Industry Terms: Not Available to Industry
How to cite: pJL1-dTomato was a gift from Michael Jewett (Addgene plasmid # 102631 ; http://n2t.net/addgene:102631 ; RRID:Addgene_102631)
