>Addgene plasmid #102631 | pJL1-dTomato | depositor partial sequence | sequence record 194082 | tdTomato gene
ATGGTGAGCAAGGGCGAGGAGGTCATCAAAGAGTTCATGCGCTTCAAGGTGCGCATGGAGGGCTCCATGA
ACGGCCACGAGTTCGAGATCGAGGGCGAGGGCGAGGGCCGCCCCTACGAGGGCACCCAGACCGCCAAGCT
GAAGGTGACCAAGGGCGGCCCCCTGCCCTTCGCCTGGGACATCCTGTCCCCCCAGTTCATGTACGGCTCC
AAGGCGTACGTGAAGCACCCCGCCGACATCCCCGATTACAAGAAGCTGTCCTTCCCCGAGGGCTTCAAGT
GGGAGCGCGTGATGAACTTCGAGGACGGCGGTCTGGTGACCGTGACCCAGGACTCCTCCCTGCAGGACGG
CACGCTGATCTACAAGGTGAAGATGCGCGGCACCAACTTCCCCCCCGACGGCCCCGTAATGCAGAAGAAG
ACCATGGGCTGGGAGGCCTCCACCGAGCGCCTGTACCCCCGCGACGGCGTGCTGAAGGGCGAGATCCACC
AGGCCCTGAAGCTGAAGGACGGCGGCCACTACCTGGTGGAGTTCAAGACCATCTACATGGCCAAGAAGCC
CGTGCAACTGCCCGGCTACTACTACGTGGACACCAAGCTGGACATCACCTCCCACAACGAGGACTACACC
ATCGTGGAACAGTACGAGCGCTCCGAGGGCCGCCACCACCTGTTCCTGTACGGCATGGACGAGCTGTACA
AGTAA
